Addgene plasmid #146868: pGEX-6P-1-DmGW182_862-1199_L
Purpose: Bacterial Expression of DmGW182_862-1199
Depositing lab: Elisa Izaurralde. Depositing organization: Max Planck Institute for Developmental Biology. Publication: Two PABPC1-binding sites in GW182 proteins promote miRNA-mediated gene silencing. Huntzinger E, Braun JE, Heimstädt S, Zekri L, Izaurralde E. EMBO J. 2010 Dec 15;29(24):4146-60. doi: 10.1038/emboj.2010.274 PubMed 21063388.
Backbone
  Vector backbone: pGEX-6P-1
  Vector type: Bacterial Expression
Growth in bacteria
  Bacterial resistance: Ampicillin, 100 μg/mL
  Growth temperature: 37°C
  Growth strain: DH5alpha
  Copy number: Low Copy
Gene/Insert
  Gene/Insert name: DmGW182_862-1199
  Species: D. melanogaster (fly)
  Entrez Gene: gw (a.k.a. Dmel_CG31992, CG11484, CG31992, CG9905, Dmel\CG31992, GQ182, GW, GW182, Gw, Gw182, anon-EST:Posey205, dGW182, gw182)
  Cloning method: Unknown
Terms and licenses: Academic/Nonprofit Terms; Industry Terms: Not Available to Industry
Depositor comments: sequence given by NM_166780 varA. Plasmids from this collection were made available to the research community and donated after the lab closed. Please note that the sequence provided by the depositing laboratory may be theoretical/predicted or based on Sanger sequencing results. There may be discrepancies between sequencing results obtained by Addgene and the depositor sequence. If an Addgene verified sequence is not available, please contact before placing your order to request that our lab fully sequence the plasmid.
How to cite: pGEX-6P-1-DmGW182_862-1199_L was a gift from Elisa Izaurralde (Addgene plasmid # 146868 ; http://n2t.net/addgene:146868 ; RRID:Addgene_146868)
