[The description below was written by a language model from this plasmid's Addgene catalogue record and pLannotate feature annotations shown in this document.]
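Description:
pGEX-6P-1-DmGW182_862-1199_L is a bacterial expression plasmid built on the pGEX-6P-1 backbone, designed to produce a fragment of the Drosophila melanogaster GW182 protein (gene gw, residues 862–1199) as a glutathione S-transferase fusion in E. coli. The annotated sequence is about 6 kb. It replicates from a ColE1/pBR322-type origin and is selected with ampicillin through the β-lactamase (AmpR) gene under its own promoter. The catalogue lists it as low copy, although only short remnants of rop and the pBR322 bom region are annotated. A lacZα segment with its lac promoter, operator and CAP site is also present as a backbone remnant.

Expression is driven by the tac promoter, a strong trp/lac hybrid, followed by a lac operator. The plasmid carries its own lacI gene under the lacIq promoter, so the repressor keeps transcription low until it is induced with IPTG. The open reading frame begins with Schistosoma japonicum GST, followed after a short linker by the gw fragment of roughly 1 kb. In pGEX-6P vectors this linker normally encodes a PreScission protease site for tag removal, but the feature table does not annotate it separately. The depositor notes that the insert follows the variant A transcript reference and that the supplied sequence may be theoretical. The cloning method is not recorded.

The GST tag allows affinity capture on glutathione resin, making the construct suited to purifying the recombinant fragment or using it in pull-down assays. The associated publication concerns PABPC1-binding sites in GW182 proteins and their role in miRNA-mediated gene silencing, which points to use in such interaction studies.
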