Features (pLannotate 1.2.2; 17 found; start..end, strand, type, name):
      6..107     -  CDS            yciV (fragment): RNAAM_ECOLI - Also known as trpH From Escherichia coli (strain K12).
    183..211     +  promoter       tac promoter: strong E. coli promoter; hybrid between the trp and lac UV5 promoters
    219..235     +  protein_bind   lac operator: The lac repressor binds to the lac operator to inhibit transcription in E. coli. This inhibition can be relieved by adding lactose or isopropyl-β-D-thiogalactopyranoside (IPTG). lac repressor encoded by lacI
    258..911     +  CDS            GST26_SCHJA: Experimental evidence at protein level: Swiss-Prot protein existence level 1. GST isoenzymes appear to play a central role in the parasite detoxification system. Other functions are also suspected including a role in increasing the solubility of haematin in the parasite gut. From Schistosoma japonicum (Blood fluke).
    951..1964    +  CDS            gw (fragment): GAWKY_DROME - Also known as GW182 From Drosophila melanogaster (Fruit fly).
   2009..2048    +  CDS            rop (fragment): Rop protein, which maintains plasmids at low copy number; rop
   2150..2190    +  misc_feature   bom (fragment): basis of mobility region from pBR322
   2295..2399    +  promoter       AmpR promoter: bla
   2400..3260    +  CDS            AmpR: β-lactamase; bla; confers resistance to ampicillin, carbenicillin, and related antibiotics
   3431..4019    +  rep_origin     ori: high-copy-number ColE1/pMB1/pBR322/pUC origin of replication
   4205..4256    -  misc_feature   bom (fragment): basis of mobility region from pBR322
   4263..4340    +  promoter       lacIq promoter: lacI (mutant); In the lacIq allele, a single base change in the promoter boosts expression of the lacI gene about 10-fold.
   4341..5423    +  CDS            lacI: lac repressor; lacI; The lac repressor binds to the lac operator to inhibit transcription in E. coli. This inhibition can be relieved by adding lactose or isopropyl-β-D-thiogalactopyranoside (IPTG).
   5436..5457    +  protein_bind   CAP binding site: CAP binding activates transcription in the presence of cAMP. E. coli catabolite activator protein
   5472..5502    +  promoter       lac promoter: promoter for the E. coli lac operon
   5510..5526    +  protein_bind   lac operator: The lac repressor binds to the lac operator to inhibit transcription in E. coli. This inhibition can be relieved by adding lactose or isopropyl-β-D-thiogalactopyranoside (IPTG). lac repressor encoded by lacI
   5546..5719    +  CDS            lacZα: LacZα fragment of β-galactosidase; lacZ fragment
>Addgene plasmid #146868 | pGEX-6P-1-DmGW182_862-1199_L | depositor full sequence | sequence record 289315 | Full Sequence
ACGTTATCGACTGCACGGTGCACCAATGCTTCTGGCGTCAGGCAGCCATCGGAAGCTGTGGTATGGCTGT
GCAGGTCGTAAATCACTGCATAATTCGTGTCGCTCAAGGCGCACTCCCGTTCTGGATAATGTTTTTTGCG
CCGACATCATAACGGTTCTGGCAAATATTCTGAAATGAGCTGTTGACAATTAATCATCGGCTCGTATAAT
GTGTGGAATTGTGAGCGGATAACAATTTCACACAGGAAACAGTATTCATGTCCCCTATACTAGGTTATTG
GAAAATTAAGGGCCTTGTGCAACCCACTCGACTTCTTTTGGAATATCTTGAAGAAAAATATGAAGAGCAT
TTGTATGAGCGCGATGAAGGTGATAAATGGCGAAACAAAAAGTTTGAATTGGGTTTGGAGTTTCCCAATC
TTCCTTATTATATTGATGGTGATGTTAAATTAACACAGTCTATGGCCATCATACGTTATATAGCTGACAA
GCACAACATGTTGGGTGGTTGTCCAAAAGAGCGTGCAGAGATTTCAATGCTTGAAGGAGCGGTTTTGGAT
ATTAGATACGGTGTTTCGAGAATTGCATATAGTAAAGACTTTGAAACTCTCAAAGTTGATTTTCTTAGCA
AGCTACCTGAAATGCTGAAAATGTTCGAAGATCGTTTATGTCATAAAACATATTTAAATGGTGATCATGT
AACCCATCCTGACTTCATGTTGTATGACGCTCTTGATGTTGTTTTATACATGGACCCAATGTGCCTGGAT
GCGTTCCCAAAATTAGTTTGTTTTAAAAAACGTATTGAAGCTATCCCACAAATTGATAAGTACTTGAAAT
CCAGCAAGTATATAGCATGGCCTTTGCAGGGCTGGCAAGCCACGTTTGGTGGTGGCGACCATCCTCCAAA
ATCGGATCTGGAAGTTCTGTTCCAGGGGCCCCTGGGATCCTATCAAGGAGCGTCCAATCAACAATCCCGA
TTAAATCAGTGGAAGCTTCCAGTATTAGATAAGGAGATCAACTCTGACAGTACGGAATTTTCTCGTGCCC
CAGGTGCAACGAAACAAAATTTGACGGCCAACACAAGCAACATAAACTCTTTGGGTCTTCAAAACGATAG
TACATGGTCAACTGGACGCAGTATTGGTGACGGTTGGCCTGATCCCTCATCTGATAACGAGAATAAAGAC
TGGTCTGTTGCTCAGCCAACTTCAGCAGCAACTGCTTACACTGATCTGGTCCAAGAGTTTGAGCCAGGCA
AGCCATGGAAGGGTTCACAGATCAAAAGCATAGAAGATGATCCCAGCATTACACCAGGAAGCGTTGCTAG
ATCTCCATTGTCTATTAATTCGACGCCAAAAGATGCTGACATATTTGCCAATACCGGTAAAAATTCACCG
ACTGATTTACCGCCACTAAGTTTATCGTCGTCTACATGGAGTTTTAATCCAAACCAAAATTATCCGAGTC
ACAGTTGGTCTGACAATAGTCAACAATGTACCGCCACTTCGGAGCTTTGGACAAGCCCGCTAAATAAATC
ATCGTCTCGAGGTCCCCCGCCAGGATTGACTGCCAATTCAAATAAATCTGCAAATAGTAATGCGTCAACG
CCAACAACTATTACCGGAGGTGCGAATGGATGGTTACAGCCTCGAAGTGGCGGTGTTCAAACCACAAACA
CTAATTGGACAGGTGGTAACACCACTTGGGGCTCCAGTTGGTTGCTTTTGAAAAATCTAACAGCACAGAT
TGATGGTCCTACTTTGCGTACACTGTGTATGCAGCATGGGCCCCTTGTCAGCTTTCACCCGTATTTGAAC
CAAGGAATTGCCTTATGTAAATATACTACTCGTGAGGAGGCGAACAAGGCGCAAATGGCGTTAAACAACT
GTGTCCTCGCCAACACCACAATATTTGCTGAATCTCCCAGCGAGAACGAGGTGCAAAGCATTATGCAGCA
CTTATCTAGGGGTCGACTCGAGCGGCCGCATCGTGACTGACTGACGATCTGCCTCGCGCGTTTCGGTGAT
GACGGTGAAAACCTCTGACACATGCAGCTCCCGGAGACGGTCACAGCTTGTCTGTAAGCGGATGCCGGGA
GCAGACAAGCCCGTCAGGGCGCGTCAGCGGGTGTTGGCGGGTGTCGGGGCGCAGCCATGACCCAGTCACG
TAGCGATAGCGGAGTGTATAATTCTTGAAGACGAAAGGGCCTCGTGATACGCCTATTTTTATAGGTTAAT
GTCATGATAATAATGGTTTCTTAGACGTCAGGTGGCACTTTTCGGGGAAATGTGCGCGGAACCCCTATTT
GTTTATTTTTCTAAATACATTCAAATATGTATCCGCTCATGAGACAATAACCCTGATAAATGCTTCAATA
ATATTGAAAAAGGAAGAGTATGAGTATTCAACATTTCCGTGTCGCCCTTATTCCCTTTTTTGCGGCATTT
TGCCTTCCTGTTTTTGCTCACCCAGAAACGCTGGTGAAAGTAAAAGATGCTGAAGATCAGTTGGGTGCAC
GAGTGGGTTACATCGAACTGGATCTCAACAGCGGTAAGATCCTTGAGAGTTTTCGCCCCGAAGAACGTTT
TCCAATGATGAGCACTTTTAAAGTTCTGCTATGTGGCGCGGTATTATCCCGTGTTGACGCCGGGCAAGAG
CAACTCGGTCGCCGCATACACTATTCTCAGAATGACTTGGTTGAGTACTCACCAGTCACAGAAAAGCATC
TTACGGATGGCATGACAGTAAGAGAATTATGCAGTGCTGCCATAACCATGAGTGATAACACTGCGGCCAA
CTTACTTCTGACAACGATCGGAGGACCGAAGGAGCTAACCGCTTTTTTGCACAACATGGGGGATCATGTA
ACTCGCCTTGATCGTTGGGAACCGGAGCTGAATGAAGCCATACCAAACGACGAGCGTGACACCACGATGC
CTGCAGCAATGGCAACAACGTTGCGCAAACTATTAACTGGCGAACTACTTACTCTAGCTTCCCGGCAACA
ATTAATAGACTGGATGGAGGCGGATAAAGTTGCAGGACCACTTCTGCGCTCGGCCCTTCCGGCTGGCTGG
TTTATTGCTGATAAATCTGGAGCCGGTGAGCGTGGGTCTCGCGGTATCATTGCAGCACTGGGGCCAGATG
GTAAGCCCTCCCGTATCGTAGTTATCTACACGACGGGGAGTCAGGCAACTATGGATGAACGAAATAGACA
GATCGCTGAGATAGGTGCCTCACTGATTAAGCATTGGTAACTGTCAGACCAAGTTTACTCATATATACTT
TAGATTGATTTAAAACTTCATTTTTAATTTAAAAGGATCTAGGTGAAGATCCTTTTTGATAATCTCATGA
CCAAAATCCCTTAACGTGAGTTTTCGTTCCACTGAGCGTCAGACCCCGTAGAAAAGATCAAAGGATCTTC
TTGAGATCCTTTTTTTCTGCGCGTAATCTGCTGCTTGCAAACAAAAAAACCACCGCTACCAGCGGTGGTT
TGTTTGCCGGATCAAGAGCTACCAACTCTTTTTCCGAAGGTAACTGGCTTCAGCAGAGCGCAGATACCAA
ATACTGTCCTTCTAGTGTAGCCGTAGTTAGGCCACCACTTCAAGAACTCTGTAGCACCGCCTACATACCT
CGCTCTGCTAATCCTGTTACCAGTGGCTGCTGCCAGTGGCGATAAGTCGTGTCTTACCGGGTTGGACTCA
AGACGATAGTTACCGGATAAGGCGCAGCGGTCGGGCTGAACGGGGGGTTCGTGCACACAGCCCAGCTTGG
AGCGAACGACCTACACCGAACTGAGATACCTACAGCGTGAGCTATGAGAAAGCGCCACGCTTCCCGAAGG
GAGAAAGGCGGACAGGTATCCGGTAAGCGGCAGGGTCGGAACAGGAGAGCGCACGAGGGAGCTTCCAGGG
GGAAACGCCTGGTATCTTTATAGTCCTGTCGGGTTTCGCCACCTCTGACTTGAGCGTCGATTTTTGTGAT
GCTCGTCAGGGGGGCGGAGCCTATGGAAAAACGCCAGCAACGCGGCCTTTTTACGGTTCCTGGCCTTTTG
CTGGCCTTTTGCTCACATGTTCTTTCCTGCGTTATCCCCTGATTCTGTGGATAACCGTATTACCGCCTTT
GAGTGAGCTGATACCGCTCGCCGCAGCCGAACGACCGAGCGCAGCGAGTCAGTGAGCGAGGAAGCGGAAG
AGCGCCTGATGCGGTATTTTCTCCTTACGCATCTGTGCGGTATTTCACACCGCATAAATTCCGACACCAT
CGAATGGTGCAAAACCTTTCGCGGTATGGCATGATAGCGCCCGGAAGAGAGTCAATTCAGGGTGGTGAAT
GTGAAACCAGTAACGTTATACGATGTCGCAGAGTATGCCGGTGTCTCTTATCAGACCGTTTCCCGCGTGG
TGAACCAGGCCAGCCACGTTTCTGCGAAAACGCGGGAAAAAGTGGAAGCGGCGATGGCGGAGCTGAATTA
CATTCCCAACCGCGTGGCACAACAACTGGCGGGCAAACAGTCGTTGCTGATTGGCGTTGCCACCTCCAGT
CTGGCCCTGCACGCGCCGTCGCAAATTGTCGCGGCGATTAAATCTCGCGCCGATCAACTGGGTGCCAGCG
TGGTGGTGTCGATGGTAGAACGAAGCGGCGTCGAAGCCTGTAAAGCGGCGGTGCACAATCTTCTCGCGCA
ACGCGTCAGTGGGCTGATCATTAACTATCCGCTGGATGACCAGGATGCCATTGCTGTGGAAGCTGCCTGC
ACTAATGTTCCGGCGTTATTTCTTGATGTCTCTGACCAGACACCCATCAACAGTATTATTTTCTCCCATG
AAGACGGTACGCGACTGGGCGTGGAGCATCTGGTCGCATTGGGTCACCAGCAAATCGCGCTGTTAGCGGG
CCCATTAAGTTCTGTCTCGGCGCGTCTGCGTCTGGCTGGCTGGCATAAATATCTCACTCGCAATCAAATT
CAGCCGATAGCGGAACGGGAAGGCGACTGGAGTGCCATGTCCGGTTTTCAACAAACCATGCAAATGCTGA
ATGAGGGCATCGTTCCCACTGCGATGCTGGTTGCCAACGATCAGATGGCGCTGGGCGCAATGCGCGCCAT
TACCGAGTCCGGGCTGCGCGTTGGTGCGGATATCTCGGTAGTGGGATACGACGATACCGAAGACAGCTCA
TGTTATATCCCGCCGTCAACCACCATCAAACAGGATTTTCGCCTGCTGGGGCAAACCAGCGTGGACCGCT
TGCTGCAACTCTCTCAGGGCCAGGCGGTGAAGGGCAATCAGCTGTTGCCCGTCTCACTGGTGAAAAGAAA
AACCACCCTGGCGCCCAATACGCAAACCGCCTCTCCCCGCGCGTTGGCCGATTCATTAATGCAGCTGGCA
CGACAGGTTTCCCGACTGGAAAGCGGGCAGTGAGCGCAACGCAATTAATGTGAGTTAGCTCACTCATTAG
GCACCCCAGGCTTTACACTTTATGCTTCCGGCTCGTATGTTGTGTGGAATTGTGAGCGGATAACAATTTC
ACACAGGAAACAGCTATGACCATGATTACGGATTCACTGGCCGTCGTTTTACAACGTCGTGACTGGGAAA
ACCCTGGCGTTACCCAACTTAATCGCCTTGCAGCACATCCCCCTTTCGCCAGCTGGCGTAATAGCGAAGA
GGCCCGCACCGATCGCCCTTCCCAACAGTTGCGCAGCCTGAATGGCGAATGGCGCTTTGCCTGGTTTCCG
GCACCAGAAGCGGTGCCGGAAAGCTGGCTGGAGTGCGATCTTCCTGAGGCCGATACTGTCGTCGTCCCCT
CAAACTGGCAGATGCACGGTTACGATGCGCCCATCTACACCAACGTAACCTATCCCATTACGGTCAATCC
GCCGTTTGTTCCCACGGAGAATCCGACGGGTTGTTACTCGCTCACATTTAATGTTGATGAAAGCTGGCTA
CAGGAAGGCCAGACGCGAATTATTTTTGATGGCGTTGGAATT
